>Addgene plasmid #129036 | pSpdCas9-huTET1CD-T2A-mCherry(PX458)-SghuTSDR-8 | depositor full sequence | sequence record 247382 | pSpdCas9-huTET1CD-T2A-mCherry(PX458)-SghuTSDR-8 sequence 11406 bps
GAGGGCCTATTTCCCATGATTCCTTCATATTTGCATATACGATACAAGGCTGTTAGAGAGATAATTGGAA
TTAATTTGACTGTAAACACAAAGATATTAGTACAAAATACGTGACGTAGAAAGTAATAATTTCTTGGGTA
GTTTGCAGTTTTAAAATTATGTTTTAAAATGGACTATCATATGCTTACCGTAACTTGAAAGTATTTCGAT
TTCTTGGCTTTATATATCTTGTGGAAAGGACGAAACACCGGGCTTCATCGACACCACGGGTTTTAGAGCT
AGAAATAGCAAGTTAAAATAAGGCTAGTCCGTTATCAACTTGAAAAAGTGGCACCGAGTCGGTGCTTTTT
TGTTTTAGAGCTAGAAATAGCAAGTTAAAATAAGGCTAGTCCGTTTTTAGCGCGTGCGCCAATTCTGCAG
ACAAATGGCTCTAGAGGTACCCGTTACATAACTTACGGTAAATGGCCCGCCTGGCTGACCGCCCAACGAC
CCCCGCCCATTGACGTCAATAGTAACGCCAATAGGGACTTTCCATTGACGTCAATGGGTGGAGTATTTAC
GGTAAACTGCCCACTTGGCAGTACATCAAGTGTATCATATGCCAAGTACGCCCCCTATTGACGTCAATGA
CGGTAAATGGCCCGCCTGGCATTGTGCCCAGTACATGACCTTATGGGACTTTCCTACTTGGCAGTACATC
TACGTATTAGTCATCGCTATTACCATGGTCGAGGTGAGCCCCACGTTCTGCTTCACTCTCCCCATCTCCC
CCCCCTCCCCACCCCCAATTTTGTATTTATTTATTTTTTAATTATTTTGTGCAGCGATGGGGGCGGGGGG
GGGGGGGGGGCGCGCGCCAGGCGGGGCGGGGCGGGGCGAGGGGCGGGGCGGGGCGAGGCGGAGAGGTGCG
GCGGCAGCCAATCAGAGCGGCGCGCTCCGAAAGTTTCCTTTTATGGCGAGGCGGCGGCGGCGGCGGCCCT
ATAAAAAGCGAAGCGCGCGGCGGGCGGGAGTCGCTGCGACGCTGCCTTCGCCCCGTGCCCCGCTCCGCCG
CCGCCTCGCGCCGCCCGCCCCGGCTCTGACTGACCGCGTTACTCCCACAGGTGAGCGGGCGGGACGGCCC
TTCTCCTCCGGGCTGTAATTAGCTGAGCAAGAGGTAAGGGTTTAAGGGATGGTTGGTTGGTGGGGTATTA
ATGTTTAATTACCTGGAGCACCTGCCTGAAATCACTTTTTTTCAGGTTGGACCGGTGCCACCATGTACCC
ATACGATGTTCCAGATTACGCTTCGCCGAAGAAAAAGCGCAAGGTCGAAGCGTCCGACAAGAAGTACAGC
ATCGGCCTGGCCATCGGCACCAACTCTGTGGGCTGGGCCGTGATCACCGACGAGTACAAGGTGCCCAGCA
AGAAATTCAAGGTGCTGGGCAACACCGACCGGCACAGCATCAAGAAGAACCTGATCGGAGCCCTGCTGTT
CGACAGCGGCGAAACAGCCGAGGCCACCCGGCTGAAGAGAACCGCCAGAAGAAGATACACCAGACGGAAG
AACCGGATCTGCTATCTGCAAGAGATCTTCAGCAACGAGATGGCCAAGGTGGACGACAGCTTCTTCCACA
GACTGGAAGAGTCCTTCCTGGTGGAAGAGGATAAGAAGCACGAGCGGCACCCCATCTTCGGCAACATCGT
GGACGAGGTGGCCTACCACGAGAAGTACCCCACCATCTACCACCTGAGAAAGAAACTGGTGGACAGCACC
GACAAGGCCGACCTGCGGCTGATCTATCTGGCCCTGGCCCACATGATCAAGTTCCGGGGCCACTTCCTGA
TCGAGGGCGACCTGAACCCCGACAACAGCGACGTGGACAAGCTGTTCATCCAGCTGGTGCAGACCTACAA
CCAGCTGTTCGAGGAAAACCCCATCAACGCCAGCGGCGTGGACGCCAAGGCCATCCTGTCTGCCAGACTG
AGCAAGAGCAGACGGCTGGAAAATCTGATCGCCCAGCTGCCCGGCGAGAAGAAGAATGGCCTGTTCGGCA
ACCTGATTGCCCTGAGCCTGGGCCTGACCCCCAACTTCAAGAGCAACTTCGACCTGGCCGAGGATGCCAA
ACTGCAGCTGAGCAAGGACACCTACGACGACGACCTGGACAACCTGCTGGCCCAGATCGGCGACCAGTAC
GCCGACCTGTTTCTGGCCGCCAAGAACCTGTCCGACGCCATCCTGCTGAGCGACATCCTGAGAGTGAACA
CCGAGATCACCAAGGCCCCCCTGAGCGCCTCTATGATCAAGAGATACGACGAGCACCACCAGGACCTGAC
CCTGCTGAAAGCTCTCGTGCGGCAGCAGCTGCCTGAGAAGTACAAAGAGATTTTCTTCGACCAGAGCAAG
AACGGCTACGCCGGCTACATTGACGGCGGAGCCAGCCAGGAAGAGTTCTACAAGTTCATCAAGCCCATCC
TGGAAAAGATGGACGGCACCGAGGAACTGCTCGTGAAGCTGAACAGAGAGGACCTGCTGCGGAAGCAGCG
GACCTTCGACAACGGCAGCATCCCCCACCAGATCCACCTGGGAGAGCTGCACGCCATTCTGCGGCGGCAG
GAAGATTTTTACCCATTCCTGAAGGACAACCGGGAAAAGATCGAGAAGATCCTGACCTTCCGCATCCCCT
ACTACGTGGGCCCTCTGGCCAGGGGAAACAGCAGATTCGCCTGGATGACCAGAAAGAGCGAGGAAACCAT
CACCCCCTGGAACTTCGAGGAAGTGGTGGACAAGGGCGCTTCCGCCCAGAGCTTCATCGAGCGGATGACC
AACTTCGATAAGAACCTGCCCAACGAGAAGGTGCTGCCCAAGCACAGCCTGCTGTACGAGTACTTCACCG
TGTATAACGAGCTGACCAAAGTGAAATACGTGACCGAGGGAATGAGAAAGCCCGCCTTCCTGAGCGGCGA
GCAGAAAAAGGCCATCGTGGACCTGCTGTTCAAGACCAACCGGAAAGTGACCGTGAAGCAGCTGAAAGAG
GACTACTTCAAGAAAATCGAGTGCTTCGACTCCGTGGAAATCTCCGGCGTGGAAGATCGGTTCAACGCCT
CCCTGGGCACATACCACGATCTGCTGAAAATTATCAAGGACAAGGACTTCCTGGACAATGAGGAAAACGA
GGACATTCTGGAAGATATCGTGCTGACCCTGACACTGTTTGAGGACAGAGAGATGATCGAGGAACGGCTG
AAAACCTATGCCCACCTGTTCGACGACAAAGTGATGAAGCAGCTGAAGCGGCGGAGATACACCGGCTGGG
GCAGGCTGAGCCGGAAGCTGATCAACGGCATCCGGGACAAGCAGTCCGGCAAGACAATCCTGGATTTCCT
GAAGTCCGACGGCTTCGCCAACAGAAACTTCATGCAGCTGATCCACGACGACAGCCTGACCTTTAAAGAG
GACATCCAGAAAGCCCAGGTGTCCGGCCAGGGCGATAGCCTGCACGAGCACATTGCCAATCTGGCCGGCA
GCCCCGCCATTAAGAAGGGCATCCTGCAGACAGTGAAGGTGGTGGACGAGCTCGTGAAAGTGATGGGCCG
GCACAAGCCCGAGAACATCGTGATCGAAATGGCCAGAGAGAACCAGACCACCCAGAAGGGACAGAAGAAC
AGCCGCGAGAGAATGAAGCGGATCGAAGAGGGCATCAAAGAGCTGGGCAGCCAGATCCTGAAAGAACACC
CCGTGGAAAACACCCAGCTGCAGAACGAGAAGCTGTACCTGTACTACCTGCAGAATGGGCGGGATATGTA
CGTGGACCAGGAACTGGACATCAACCGGCTGTCCGACTACGATGTGGACGCCATCGTGCCTCAGAGCTTT
CTGAAGGACGACTCCATCGACAACAAGGTGCTGACCAGAAGCGACAAGAACCGGGGCAAGAGCGACAACG
TGCCCTCCGAAGAGGTCGTGAAGAAGATGAAGAACTACTGGCGGCAGCTGCTGAACGCCAAGCTGATTAC
CCAGAGAAAGTTCGACAATCTGACCAAGGCCGAGAGAGGCGGCCTGAGCGAACTGGATAAGGCCGGCTTC
ATCAAGAGACAGCTGGTGGAAACCCGGCAGATCACAAAGCACGTGGCACAGATCCTGGACTCCCGGATGA
ACACTAAGTACGACGAGAATGACAAGCTGATCCGGGAAGTGAAAGTGATCACCCTGAAGTCCAAGCTGGT
GTCCGATTTCCGGAAGGATTTCCAGTTTTACAAAGTGCGCGAGATCAACAACTACCACCACGCCCACGAC
GCCTACCTGAACGCCGTCGTGGGAACCGCCCTGATCAAAAAGTACCCTAAGCTGGAAAGCGAGTTCGTGT
ACGGCGACTACAAGGTGTACGACGTGCGGAAGATGATCGCCAAGAGCGAGCAGGAAATCGGCAAGGCTAC
CGCCAAGTACTTCTTCTACAGCAACATCATGAACTTTTTCAAGACCGAGATTACCCTGGCCAACGGCGAG
ATCCGGAAGCGGCCTCTGATCGAGACAAACGGCGAAACCGGGGAGATCGTGTGGGATAAGGGCCGGGATT
TTGCCACCGTGCGGAAAGTGCTGAGCATGCCCCAAGTGAATATCGTGAAAAAGACCGAGGTGCAGACAGG
CGGCTTCAGCAAAGAGTCTATCCTGCCCAAGAGGAACAGCGATAAGCTGATCGCCAGAAAGAAGGACTGG
GACCCTAAGAAGTACGGCGGCTTCGACAGCCCCACCGTGGCCTATTCTGTGCTGGTGGTGGCCAAAGTGG
AAAAGGGCAAGTCCAAGAAACTGAAGAGTGTGAAAGAGCTGCTGGGGATCACCATCATGGAAAGAAGCAG
CTTCGAGAAGAATCCCATCGACTTTCTGGAAGCCAAGGGCTACAAAGAAGTGAAAAAGGACCTGATCATC
AAGCTGCCTAAGTACTCCCTGTTCGAGCTGGAAAACGGCCGGAAGAGAATGCTGGCCTCTGCCGGCGAAC
TGCAGAAGGGAAACGAACTGGCCCTGCCCTCCAAATATGTGAACTTCCTGTACCTGGCCAGCCACTATGA
GAAGCTGAAGGGCTCCCCCGAGGATAATGAGCAGAAACAGCTGTTTGTGGAACAGCACAAGCACTACCTG
GACGAGATCATCGAGCAGATCAGCGAGTTCTCCAAGAGAGTGATCCTGGCCGACGCTAATCTGGACAAAG
TGCTGTCCGCCTACAACAAGCACCGGGATAAGCCCATCAGAGAGCAGGCCGAGAATATCATCCACCTGTT
TACCCTGACCAATCTGGGAGCCCCTGCCGCCTTCAAGTACTTTGACACCACCATCGACCGGAAGAGGTAC
ACCAGCACCAAAGAGGTGCTGGACGCCACCCTGATCCACCAGAGCATCACCGGCCTGTACGAGACACGGA
TCGACCTGTCTCAGCTGGGAGGCGACAAAAGGCCGGCGGCCACGAAAAAGGCCGGCCAGGGAGGAGGATC
CCTGCCCACCTGCAGCTGTCTTGATCGAGTTATACAAAAAGACAAAGGCCCATATTATACACACCTTGGG
GCAGGACCAAGTGTTGCTGCTGTCAGGGAAATCATGGAGAATAGGTATGGTCAAAAAGGAAACGCAATAA
GGATAGAAATAGTAGTGTACACCGGTAAAGAAGGGAAAAGCTCTCATGGGTGTCCAATTGCTAAGTGGGT
TTTAAGAAGAAGCAGTGATGAAGAAAAAGTTCTTTGTTTGGTCCGGCAGCGTACAGGCCACCACTGTCCA
ACTGCTGTGATGGTGGTGCTCATCATGGTGTGGGATGGCATCCCTCTTCCAATGGCCGACCGGCTATACA
CAGAGCTCACAGAGAATCTAAAGTCATACAATGGGCACCCTACCGACAGAAGATGCACCCTCAATGAAAA
TCGTACCTGTACATGTCAAGGAATTGATCCAGAGACTTGTGGAGCTTCATTCTCTTTTGGCTGTTCATGG
AGTATGTACTTTAATGGCTGTAAGTTTGGTAGAAGCCCAAGCCCCAGAAGATTTAGAATTGATCCAAGCT
CTCCCTTACATGAAAAAAACCTTGAAGATAACTTACAGAGTTTGGCTACACGATTAGCTCCAATTTATAA
GCAGTATGCTCCAGTAGCTTACCAAAATCAGGTGGAATATGAAAATGTTGCCCGAGAATGTCGGCTTGGC
AGCAAGGAAGGTCGACCCTTCTCTGGGGTCACTGCTTGCCTGGACTTCTGTGCTCATCCCCACAGGGACA
TTCACAACATGAATAATGGAAGCACTGTGGTTTGTACCTTAACTCGAGAAGATAACCGCTCTTTGGGTGT
TATTCCTCAAGATGAGCAGCTCCATGTGCTACCTCTTTATAAGCTTTCAGACACAGATGAGTTTGGCTCC
AAGGAAGGAATGGAAGCCAAGATCAAATCTGGGGCCATCGAGGTCCTGGCACCCCGCCGCAAAAAAAGAA
CGTGTTTCACTCAGCCTGTTCCCCGTTCTGGAAAGAAGAGGGCTGCGATGATGACAGAGGTTCTTGCACA
TAAGATAAGGGCAGTGGAAAAGAAACCTATTCCCCGAATCAAGCGGAAGAATAACTCAACAACAACAAAC
AACAGTAAGCCTTCGTCACTGCCAACCTTAGGGAGTAACACTGAGACCGTGCAACCTGAAGTAAAAAGTG
AAACCGAACCCCATTTTATCTTAAAAAGTTCAGACAACACTAAAACTTATTCGCTGATGCCATCCGCTCC
TCACCCAGTGAAAGAGGCATCTCCAGGCTTCTCCTGGTCCCCGAAGACTGCTTCAGCCACACCAGCTCCA
CTGAAGAATGACGCAACAGCCTCATGCGGGTTTTCAGAAAGAAGCAGCACTCCCCACTGTACGATGCCTT
CGGGAAGACTCAGTGGTGCCAATGCTGCAGCTGCTGATGGCCCTGGCATTTCACAGCTTGGCGAAGTGGC
TCCTCTCCCCACCCTGTCTGCTCCTGTGATGGAGCCCCTCATTAATTCTGAGCCTTCCACTGGTGTGACT
GAGCCGCTAACGCCTCATCAGCCAAACCACCAGCCCTCCTTCCTCACCTCTCCTCAAGACCTTGCCTCTT
CTCCAATGGAAGAAGATGAGCAGCATTCTGAAGCAGATGAGCCTCCATCAGACGAACCCCTATCTGATGA
CCCCCTGTCACCTGCTGAGGAGAAATTGCCCCACATTGATGAGTATTGGTCAGACAGTGAGCACATCTTT
TTGGATGCAAATATTGGTGGGGTGGCCATCGCACCTGCTCACGGCTCGGTTTTGATTGAGTGTGCCCGGC
GAGAGCTGCACGCTACCACTCCTGTTGAGCACCCCAACCGTAATCATCCAACCCGCCTCTCCCTTGTCTT
TTACCAGCACAAAAACCTAAATAAGCCCCAACATGGTTTTGAACTAAACAAGATTAAGTTTGAGGCTAAA
GAAGCTAAGAATAAGAAAATGAAGGCCTCAGAGCAAAAAGACCAGGCAGCTAATGAAGGTCCAGAACAGT
CCTCTGAAGTAAATGAATTGAACCAAATTCCTTCTCATAAAGCATTAACATTAACCCATGACAATGTTGT
CACCGTGTCCCCTTATGCTCTCACACACGTTGCGGGGCCCTATAACCATTGGGTCATGGCCGGCCAGGCA
AAAAAGAAAAAGGAATTCGGCAGTGGAGAGGGCAGAGGAAGTCTGCTAACATGCGGTGACGTCGAGGAGA
ATCCTGGCCCAGTGAGCAAGGGCGAGGAGGATAACATGGCCATCATCAAGGAGTTCATGCGCTTCAAGGT
GCACATGGAGGGCTCCGTGAACGGCCACGAGTTCGAGATCGAGGGCGAGGGCGAGGGCCGCCCCTACGAG
GGCACCCAGACCGCCAAGCTGAAGGTGACCAAGGGTGGCCCCCTGCCCTTCGCCTGGGACATCCTGTCCC
CTCAGTTCATGTACGGCTCCAAGGCCTACGTGAAGCACCCCGCCGACATCCCCGACTACTTGAAGCTGTC
CTTCCCCGAGGGCTTCAAGTGGGAGCGCGTGATGAACTTCGAGGACGGCGGCGTGGTGACCGTGACCCAG
GACTCCTCCCTGCAGGACGGCGAGTTCATCTACAAGGTGAAGCTGCGCGGCACCAACTTCCCCTCCGACG
GCCCCGTAATGCAGAAGAAAACCATGGGCTGGGAGGCCTCCTCCGAGCGGATGTACCCCGAGGACGGCGC
CCTGAAGGGCGAGATCAAGCAGAGGCTGAAGCTGAAGGACGGCGGCCACTACGACGCTGAGGTCAAGACC
ACCTACAAGGCCAAGAAGCCCGTGCAGCTGCCCGGCGCCTACAACGTCAACATCAAGTTGGACATCACCT
CCCACAACGAGGACTACACCATCGTGGAACAGTACGAACGCGCCGAGGGCCGCCACTCCACCGGCGGCAT
GGACGAGCTGTACAAGTAAGAATTCTAACTAGAGCTCGCTGATCAGCCTCGACTGTGCCTTCTAGTTGCC
AGCCATCTGTTGTTTGCCCCTCCCCCGTGCCTTCCTTGACCCTGGAAGGTGCCACTCCCACTGTCCTTTC
CTAATAAAATGAGGAAATTGCATCGCATTGTCTGAGTAGGTGTCATTCTATTCTGGGGGGTGGGGTGGGG
CAGGACAGCAAGGGGGAGGATTGGGAAGAGAATAGCAGGCATGCTGGGGAGCGGCCGCAGGAACCCCTAG
TGATGGAGTTGGCCACTCCCTCTCTGCGCGCTCGCTCGCTCACTGAGGCCGGGCGACCAAAGGTCGCCCG
ACGCCCGGGCTTTGCCCGGGCGGCCTCAGTGAGCGAGCGAGCGCGCAGCTGCCTGCAGGGGCGCCTGATG
CGGTATTTTCTCCTTACGCATCTGTGCGGTATTTCACACCGCATA
[142 nt withheld, positions 8866-9007]
C
[141 nt withheld, positions 9009-9149]
CCTTTGACGTTGGAGTCCACGTTCTTT
[37 nt withheld, positions 9177-9213]
ACCCTATCTCGGGCTATTCTTTTGATTTATAAGGGATTTTGCCGATTTCGGCCTATTGGTTAAAAAATGA
GCTGATTTAACAAAAATTTAACGCGAATTTTAACAAAATATTAACGTTTACAATTTTATGGTGCACTCTC
AGTACAATCTGCTCTGATGCCGCATAGTTAAGCCAGCCCCGACACCCGCCAACACCCGCTGACGCGCCCT
GACGGGCTTGTCTGCTCCCGGCATCCGCTTACAGACAAGCTGTGACCGTCTCCGGGAGCTGCATGTGTCA
GAGGTTTTCACCGTCATCACCGAAACGCGCGAGACGAAAGGGCCTCGTGATACGCCTATTTTTATAGGTT
AATGTCATGATAATAATGGTTTCTTAGACGTCAGGTGGCACTTTTCGGGGAAATGTGCGCGGAACCCCTA
TTTGTTTATTTTTCTAAATACATTCAAATATGTATCCGCTCATGAGACAATAACCCTGATAAATGCTTCA
ATAATATTGAAAAAGGAAGAGTATGAGTATTCAACATTTCCGTGTCGCCCTTATTCCCTTTTTTGCGGCA
TTTTGCCTTCCTGTTTTTGCTCACCCAGAAACGCTGGTGAAAGTAAAAGATGCTGAAGATCAGTTGGGTG
CACGAGTGGGTTACATCGAACTGGATCTCAACAGCGGTAAGATCCTTGAGAGTTTTCGCCCCGAAGAACG
TTTTCCAATGATGAGCACTTTTAAAGTTCTGCTATGTGGCGCGGTATTATCCCGTATTGACGCCGGGCAA
GAGCAACTCGGTCGCCGCATACACTATTCTCAGAATGACTTGGTTGAGTACTCACCAGTCACAGAAAAGC
ATCTTACGGATGGCATGACAGTAAGAGAATTATGCAGTGCTGCCATAACCATGAGTGATAACACTGCGGC
CAACTTACTTCTGACAACGATCGGAGGACCGAAGGAGCTAACCGCTTTTTTGCACAACATGGGGGATCAT
GTAACTCGCCTTGATCGTTGGGAACCGGAGCTGAATGAAGCCATACCAAACGACGAGCGTGACACCACGA
TGCCTGTAGCAATGGCAACAACGTTGCGCAAACTATTAACTGGCGAACTACTTACTCTAGCTTCCCGGCA
ACAATTAATAGACTGGATGGAGGCGGATAAAGTTGCAGGACCACTTCTGCGCTCGGCCCTTCCGGCTGGC
TGGTTTATTGCTGATAAATCTGGAGCCGGTGAGCGTGGAAGCCGCGGTATCATTGCAGCACTGGGGCCAG
ATGGTAAGCCCTCCCGTATCGTAGTTATCTACACGACGGGGAGTCAGGCAACTATGGATGAACGAAATAG
ACAGATCGCTGAGATAGGTGCCTCACTGATTAAGCATTGGTAACTGTCAGACCAAGTTTACTCATATATA
CTTTAGATTGATTTAAAACTTCATTTTTAATTTAAAAGGATCTAGGTGAAGATCCTTTTTGATAATCTCA
TGACCAAAATCCCTTAACGTGAGTTTTCGTTCCACTGAGCGTCAGACCCCGTAGAAAAGATCAAAGGATC
TTCTTGAGATCCTTTTTTTCTGCGCGTAATCTGCTGCTTGCAAACAAAAAAACCACCGCTACCAGCGGTG
GTTTGTTTGCCGGATCAAGAGCTACCAACTCTTTTTCCGAAGGTAACTGGCTTCAGCAGAGCGCAGATAC
CAAATACTGTCCTTCTAGTGTAGCCGTAGTTAGGCCACCACTTCAAGAACTCTGTAGCACCGCCTACATA
CCTCGCTCTGCTAATCCTGTTACCAGTGGCTGCTGCCAGTGGCGATAAGTCGTGTCTTACCGGGTTGGAC
TCAAGACGATAGTTACCGGATAAGGCGCAGCGGTCGGGCTGAACGGGGGGTTCGTGCACACAGCCCAGCT
TGGAGCGAACGACCTACACCGAACTGAGATACCTACAGCGTGAGCTATGAGAAAGCGCCACGCTTCCCGA
AGGGAGAAAGGCGGACAGGTATCCGGTAAGCGGCAGGGTCGGAACAGGAGAGCGCACGAGGGAGCTTCCA
GGGGGAAACGCCTGGTATCTTTATAGTCCTGTCGGGTTTCGCCACCTCTGACTTGAGCGTCGATTTTTGT
GATGCTCGTCAGGGGGGCGGAGCCTATGGAAAAACGCCAGCAACGCGGCCTTTTTACGGTTCCTGGCCTT
TTGCTGGCCTTTTGCTCACATGT
Features (pLannotate 1.2.2; 21 found; start..end, strand, type, name):
      1..241     +  promoter       U6 promoter: RNA polymerase III promoter for human U6 snRNA
    270..345     +  misc_RNA       gRNA scaffold: guide RNA scaffold for the Streptococcus pyogenes CRISPR/Cas9 system
    352..395     +  misc_RNA       gRNA scaffold (fragment): guide RNA scaffold for the Streptococcus pyogenes CRISPR/Cas9 system
    442..727     +  enhancer       CMV enhancer: human cytomegalovirus immediate early enhancer; contains an 18-bp deletion relative to the standard CMV enhancer
    729..1006    +  promoter       chicken β-actin promoter: No description available
   1007..1235    +  intron         hybrid intron: hybrid between chicken β-actin (CBA) and minute virus of mice (MMV) introns (Gray et al., 2011)
   1256..1283    +  CDS            3xHA (fragment): three tandem HA epitope tags
   1316..5416    +  CDS            Cas9: Cas9 (Csn1) endonuclease from the Streptococcus pyogenes Type II CRISPR/Cas system generates RNA-guided double strand breaks in DNA
   5417..5450    +  CDS            nucleoplasmin NLS (fragment): bipartite nuclear localization signal from nucleoplasmin
   5462..7615    +  CDS            TET1 (fragment): TET1_HUMAN - Also known as CXXC6, KIAA1676, LCX. Experimental evidence at protein level: Swiss-Prot protein existence level 1. Dioxygenase that catalyzes the conversion of the modified genomic base 5-methylcytosine (5mC) into 5-hydroxymethylcytosine (5hmC) and plays a key role in active DNA demethylation. Also mediates subsequent conversion of 5hmC into 5-formylcytosine (5fC), and conversion of 5fC to 5-carboxylcytosine (5caC). Conversion of 5mC into 5hmC, 5fC and 5caC probably constitutes the first step in cytosine demethylation. Methylation at the C5 position of cytosine bases is an epigenet
   7618..7642    +  CDS            nucleoplasmin NLS (fragment): bipartite nuclear localization signal from nucleoplasmin
   7712..8418    +  CDS            mCherry (fragment): monomeric derivative of DsRed fluorescent protein (Shaner et al., 2004) mammalian codon-optimized
   8453..8564    +  polyA_signal   bGH poly(A) signal: bovine growth hormone polyadenylation signal
   8669..8809    +  repeat_region  AAV2 ITR: inverted terminal repeat of adeno-associated virus serotype 2 inverted
   8814..8865    -  misc_feature   bom (fragment): basis of mobility region from pBR322
   8884..9264    +  rep_origin     M13 ori (sequence partly withheld): M13 bacteriophage origin of replication; arrow indicates direction of (+) strand synthesis
   9340..9389    -  misc_feature   bom (fragment): basis of mobility region from pBR322
   9491..9526    -  CDS            rop (fragment): Rop protein, which maintains plasmids at low copy number; rop
   9621..9725    +  promoter       AmpR promoter: bla
   9726..10586   +  CDS            AmpR: β-lactamase; bla; confers resistance to ampicillin, carbenicillin, and related antibiotics
  10757..11345   +  rep_origin     ori: high-copy-number ColE1/pMB1/pBR322/pUC origin of replication
