>Addgene plasmid #129036 | pSpdCas9-huTET1CD-T2A-mCherry(PX458)-SghuTSDR-8 | addgene full sequence | sequence record 256165 | Addgene Partial NGS Result
GAGGGCCTATTTCCCATGATTCCTTCATATTTGCATATACGATACAAGGCTGTTAGAGAGATAATTGGAA
TTAATTTGACTGTAAACACAAAGATATTAGTACAAAATACGTGACGTAGAAAGTAATAATTTCTTGGGTA
GTTTGCAGTTTTAAAATTATGTTTTAAAATGGACTATCATATGCTTACCGTAACTTGAAAGTATTTCGAT
TTCTTGGCTTTATATATCTTGTGGAAAGGACGAAACACCGGGCTTCATCGACACCACGGGTTTTAGAGCT
AGAAATAGCAAGTTAAAATAAGGCTAGTCCGTTATCAACTTGAAAAAGTGGCACCGAGTCGGTGCTTTTT
TGTTTTAGAGCTAGAAATAGCAAGTTAAAATAAGGCTAGTCCGTTTTTAGCGCGTGCGCCAATTCTGCAG
ACAAATGGCTCTAGAGGTACCCGTTACATAACTTACGGTAAATGGCCCGCCTGGCTGACCGCCCAACGAC
CCCCGCCCATTGACGTCAATAGTAACGCCAATAGGGACTTTCCATTGACGTCAATGGGTGGAGTATTTAC
GGTAAACTGCCCACTTGGCAGTACATCAAGTGTATCATATGCCAAGTACGCCCCCTATTGACGTCAATGA
CGGTAAATGGCCCGCCTGGCATTGTGCCCAGTACATGACCTTATGGGACTTTCCTACTTGGCAGTACATC
TACGTATTAGTCATCGCTATTACCATGGTCGAGGTGAGCCCCACGTTCTGCTTCACTCTCCCCATCTCCC
CCCCCTCCCCACCCCCAATTTTGTATTTATTTATTTTTTAATTATTTTGTGCAGCGATGGGGGCGGGGGG
GGGGGGGGGGCGCGCGCCGGGGGGGGGGGGGGGGGGGGGGGGGGGGGGSGGGGSGRGGSGGRGRGGKGCG
GCGGCAGCCAATCAGAGCGGCGCGCTCCGAAAGTTTCCTTTTATGGCGAGGCGGCGGCGGCGGCGGCCCT
ATAAAAAGCGAAGCGCGCGGCGGGCGGGAGTCGCTGCGCGCTGCCTTCGCCCCGTGCCCCGCTCCGCCGC
CGCCTCGCGCCGCCCGCCCCGGCTCTGACTGACCGCGTTACTCCCACAGGTGAGCGGGCGGGACGGCCCT
TCTCCTCCGGGCTGTAATTAGCTGAGCAAGAGGTAAGGGTTTAAGGGATGGTTGGTTGGTGGGGTATTAA
TGTTTAATTACCTGGAGCACCTGCCTGAAATCACTTTTTTTCAGGTTGGACCGGTGCCACCATGTACCCA
TACGATGTTCCAGATTACGCTTCGCCGAAGAAAAAGCGCAAGGTCGAAGCGTCCGACAAGAAGTACAGCA
TCGGCCTGGCCATCGGCACCAACTCTGTGGGCTGGGCCGTGATCACCGACGAGTACAAGGTGCCCAGCAA
GAAATTCAAGGTGCTGGGCAACACCGACCGGCACAGCATCAAGAAGAACCTGATCGGAGCCCTGCTGTTC
GACAGCGGCGAAACAGCCGAGGCCACCCGGCTGAAGAGAACCGCCAGAAGAAGATACACCAGACGGAAGA
ACCGGATCTGCTATCTGCAAGAGATCTTCAGCAACGAGATGGCCAAGGTGGACGACAGCTTCTTCCACAG
ACTGGAAGAGTCCTTCCTGGTGGAAGAGGATAAGAAGCACGAGCGGCACCCCATCTTCGGCAACATCGTG
GACGAGGTGGCCTACCACGAGAAGTACCCCACCATCTACCACCTGAGAAAGAAACTGGTGGACAGCACCG
ACAAGGCCGACCTGCGGCTGATCTATCTGGCCCTGGCCCACATGATCAAGTTCCGGGGCCACTTCCTGAT
CGAGGGCGACCTGAACCCCGACAACAGCGACGTGGACAAGCTGTTCATCCAGCTGGTGCAGACCTACAAC
CAGCTGTTCGAGGAAAACCCCATCAACGCCAGCGGCGTGGACGCCAAGGCCATCCTGTCTGCCAGACTGA
GCAAGAGCAGACGGCTGGAAAATCTGATCGCCCAGCTGCCCGGCGAGAAGAAGAATGGCCTGTTCGGCAA
CCTGATTGCCCTGAGCCTGGGCCTGACCCCCAACTTCAAGAGCAACTTCGACCTGGCCGAGGATGCCAAA
CTGCAGCTGAGCAAGGACACCTACGACGACGACCTGGACAACCTGCTGGCCCAGATCGGCGACCAGTACG
CCGACCTGTTTCTGGCCGCCAAGAACCTGTCCGACGCCATCCTGCTGAGCGACATCCTGAGAGTGAACAC
CGAGATCACCAAGGCCCCCCTGAGCGCCTCTATGATCAAGAGATACGACGAGCACCACCAGGACCTGACC
CTGCTGAAAGCTCTCGTGCGGCAGCAGCTGCCTGAGAAGTACAAAGAGATTTTCTTCGACCAGAGCAAGA
ACGGCTACGCCGGCTACATTGACGGCGGAGCCAGCCAGGAAGAGTTCTACAAGTTCATCAAGCCCATCCT
GGAAAAGATGGACGGCACCGAGGAACTGCTCGTGAAGCTGAACAGAGAGGACCTGCTGCGGAAGCAGCGG
ACCTTCGACAACGGCAGCATCCCCCACCAGATCCACCTGGGAGAGCTGCACGCCATTCTGCGGCGGCAGG
AAGATTTTTACCCATTCCTGAAGGACAACCGGGAAAAGATCGAGAAGATCCTGACCTTCCGCATCCCCTA
CTACGTGGGCCCTCTGGCCAGGGGAAACAGCAGATTCGCCTGGATGACCAGAAAGAGCGAGGAAACCATC
ACCCCCTGGAACTTCGAGGAAGTGGTGGACAAGGGCGCTTCCGCCCAGAGCTTCATCGAGCGGATGACCA
ACTTCGATAAGAACCTGCCCAACGAGAAGGTGCTGCCCAAGCACAGCCTGCTGTACGAGTACTTCACCGT
GTATAACGAGCTGACCAAAGTGAAATACGTGACCGAGGGAATGAGAAAGCCCGCCTTCCTGAGCGGCGAG
CAGAAAAAGGCCATCGTGGACCTGCTGTTCAAGACCAACCGGAAAGTGACCGTGAAGCAGCTGAAAGAGG
ACTACTTCAAGAAAATCGAGTGCTTCGACTCCGTGGAAATCTCCGGCGTGGAAGATCGGTTCAACGCCTC
CCTGGGCACATACCACGATCTGCTGAAAATTATCAAGGACAAGGACTTCCTGGACAATGAGGAAAACGAG
GACATTCTGGAAGATATCGTGCTGACCCTGACACTGTTTGAGGACAGAGAGATGATCGAGGAACGGCTGA
AAACCTATGCCCACCTGTTCGACGACAAAGTGATGAAGCAGCTGAAGCGGCGGAGATACACCGGCTGGGG
CAGGCTGAGCCGGAAGCTGATCAACGGCATCCGGGACAAGCAGTCCGGCAAGACAATCCTGGATTTCCTG
AAGTCCGACGGCTTCGCCAACAGAAACTTCATGCAGCTGATCCACGACGACAGCCTGACCTTTAAAGAGG
ACATCCAGAAAGCCCAGGTGTCCGGCCAGGGCGATAGCCTGCACGAGCACATTGCCAATCTGGCCGGCAG
CCCCGCCATTAAGAAGGGCATCCTGCAGACAGTGAAGGTGGTGGACGAGCTCGTGAAAGTGATGGGCCGG
CACAAGCCCGAGAACATCGTGATCGAAATGGCCAGAGAGAACCAGACCACCCAGAAGGGACAGAAGAACA
GCCGCGAGAGAATGAAGCGGATCGAAGAGGGCATCAAAGAGCTGGGCAGCCAGATCCTGAAAGAACACCC
CGTGGAAAACACCCAGCTGCAGAACGAGAAGCTGTACCTGTACTACCTGCAGAATGGGCGGGATATGTAC
GTGGACCAGGAACTGGACATCAACCGGCTGTCCGACTACGATGTGGACGCCATCGTGCCTCAGAGCTTTC
TGAAGGACGACTCCATCGACAACAAGGTGCTGACCAGAAGCGACAAGAACCGGGGCAAGAGCGACAACGT
GCCCTCCGAAGAGGTCGTGAAGAAGATGAAGAACTACTGGCGGCAGCTGCTGAACGCCAAGCTGATTACC
CAGAGAAAGTTCGACAATCTGACCAAGGCCGAGAGAGGCGGCCTGAGCGAACTGGATAAGGCCGGCTTCA
TCAAGAGACAGCTGGTGGAAACCCGGCAGATCACAAAGCACGTGGCACAGATCCTGGACTCCCGGATGAA
CACTAAGTACGACGAGAATGACAAGCTGATCCGGGAAGTGAAAGTGATCACCCTGAAGTCCAAGCTGGTG
TCCGATTTCCGGAAGGATTTCCAGTTTTACAAAGTGCGCGAGATCAACAACTACCACCACGCCCACGACG
CCTACCTGAACGCCGTCGTGGGAACCGCCCTGATCAAAAAGTACCCTAAGCTGGAAAGCGAGTTCGTGTA
CGGCGACTACAAGGTGTACGACGTGCGGAAGATGATCGCCAAGAGCGAGCAGGAAATCGGCAAGGCTACC
GCCAAGTACTTCTTCTACAGCAACATCATGAACTTTTTCAAGACCGAGATTACCCTGGCCAACGGCGAGA
TCCGGAAGCGGCCTCTGATCGAGACAAACGGCGAAACCGGGGAGATCGTGTGGGATAAGGGCCGGGATTT
TGCCACCGTGCGGAAAGTGCTGAGCATGCCCCAAGTGAATATCGTGAAAAAGACCGAGGTGCAGACAGGC
GGCTTCAGCAAAGAGTCTATCCTGCCCAAGAGGAACAGCGATAAGCTGATCGCCAGAAAGAAGGACTGGG
ACCCTAAGAAGTACGGCGGCTTCGACAGCCCCACCGTGGCCTATTCTGTGCTGGTGGTGGCCAAAGTGGA
AAAGGGCAAGTCCAAGAAACTGAAGAGTGTGAAAGAGCTGCTGGGGATCACCATCATGGAAAGAAGCAGC
TTCGAGAAGAATCCCATCGACTTTCTGGAAGCCAAGGGCTACAAAGAAGTGAAAAAGGACCTGATCATCA
AGCTGCCTAAGTACTCCCTGTTCGAGCTGGAAAACGGCCGGAAGAGAATGCTGGCCTCTGCCGGCGAACT
GCAGAAGGGAAACGAACTGGCCCTGCCCTCCAAATATGTGAACTTCCTGTACCTGGCCAGCCACTATGAG
AAGCTGAAGGGCTCCCCCGAGGATAATGAGCAGAAACAGCTGTTTGTGGAACAGCACAAGCACTACCTGG
ACGAGATCATCGAGCAGATCAGCGAGTTCTCCAAGAGAGTGATCCTGGCCGACGCTAATCTGGACAAAGT
GCTGTCCGCCTACAACAAGCACCGGGATAAGCCCATCAGAGAGCAGGCCGAGAATATCATCCACCTGTTT
ACCCTGACCAATCTGGGAGCCCCTGCCGCCTTCAAGTACTTTGACACCACCATCGACCGGAAGAGGTACA
CCAGCACCAAAGAGGTGCTGGACGCCACCCTGATCCACCAGAGCATCACCGGCCTGTACGAGACACGGAT
CGACCTGTCTCAGCTGGGAGGCGACAAAAGGCCGGCGGCCACGAAAAAGGCCGGCCAGGGAGGAGGATCC
CTGCCCACCTGCAGCTGTCTTGATCGAGTTATACAAAAAGACAAAGGCCCATATTATACACACCTTGGGG
CAGGACCAAGTGTTGCTGCTGTCAGGGAAATCATGGAGAATAGGTATGGTCAAAAAGGAAACGCAATAAG
GATAGAAATAGTAGTGTACACCGGTAAAGAAGGGAAAAGCTCTCATGGGTGTCCAATTGCTAAGTGGGTT
TTAAGAAGAAGCAGTGATGAAGAAAAAGTTCTTTGTTTGGTCCGGCAGCGTACAGGCCACCACTGTCCAA
CTGCTGTGATGGTGGTGCTCATCATGGTGTGGGATGGCATCCCTCTTCCAATGGCCGACCGGCTATACAC
AGAGCTCACAGAGAATCTAAAGTCATACAATGGGCACCCTACCGACAGAAGATGCACCCTCAATGAAAAT
CGTACCTGTACATGTCAAGGAATTGATCCAGAGACTTGTGGAGCTTCATTCTCTTTTGGCTGTTCATGGA
GTATGTACTTTAATGGCTGTAAGTTTGGTAGAAGCCCAAGCCCCAGAAGATTTAGAATTGATCCAAGCTC
TCCCTTACATGAAAAAAACCTTGAAGATAACTTACAGAGTTTGGCTACACGATTAGCTCCAATTTATAAG
CAGTATGCTCCAGTAGCTTACCAAAATCAGGTGGAATATGAAAATGTTGCCCGAGAATGTCGGCTTGGCA
GCAAGGAAGGTCGACCCTTCTCTGGGGTCACTGCTTGCCTGGACTTCTGTGCTCATCCCCACAGGGACAT
TCACAACATGAATAATGGAAGCACTGTGGTTTGTACCTTAACTCGAGAAGATAACCGCTCTTTGGGTGTT
ATTCCTCAAGATGAGCAGCTCCATGTGCTACCTCTTTATAAGCTTTCAGACACAGATGAGTTTGGCTCCA
AGGAAGGAATGGAAGCCAAGATCAAATCTGGGGCCATCGAGGTCCTGGCACCCCGCCGCAAAAAAAGAAC
GTGTTTCACTCAGCCTGTTCCCCGTTCTGGAAAGAAGAGGGCTGCGATGATGACAGAGGTTCTTGCACAT
AAGATAAGGGCAGTGGAAAAGAAACCTATTCCCCGAATCAAGCGGAAGAATAACTCAACAACAACAAACA
ACAGTAAGCCTTCGTCACTGCCAACCTTAGGGAGTAACACTGAGACCGTGCAACCTGAAGTAAAAAGTGA
AACCGAACCCCATTTTATCTTAAAAAGTTCAGACAACACTAAAACTTATTCGCTGATGCCATCCGCTCCT
CACCCAGTGAAAGAGGCATCTCCAGGCTTCTCCTGGTCCCCGAAGACTGCTTCAGCCACACCAGCTCCAC
TGAAGAATGACGCAACAGCCTCATGCGGGTTTTCAGAAAGAAGCAGCACTCCCCACTGTACGATGCCTTC
GGGAAGACTCAGTGGTGCCAATGCTGCAGCTGCTGATGGCCCTGGCATTTCACAGCTTGGCGAAGTGGCT
CCTCTCCCCACCCTGTCTGCTCCTGTGATGGAGCCCCTCATTAATTCTGAGCCTTCCACTGGTGTGACTG
AGCCGCTAACGCCTCATCAGCCAAACCACCAGCCCTCCTTCCTCACCTCTCCTCAAGACCTTGCCTCTTC
TCCAATGGAAGAAGATGAGCAGCATTCTGAAGCAGATGAGCCTCCATCAGACGAACCCCTATCTGATGAC
CCCCTGTCACCTGCTGAGGAGAAATTGCCCCACATTGATGAGTATTGGTCAGACAGTGAGCACATCTTTT
TGGATGCAAATATTGGTGGGGTGGCCATCGCACCTGCTCACGGCTCGGTTTTGATTGAGTGTGCCCGGCG
AGAGCTGCACGCTACCACTCCTGTTGAGCACCCCAACCGTAATCATCCAACCCGCCTCTCCCTTGTCTTT
TACCAGCACAAAAACCTAAATAAGCCCCAACATGGTTTTGAACTAAACAAGATTAAGTTTGAGGCTAAAG
AAGCTAAGAATAAGAAAATGAAGGCCTCAGAGCAAAAAGACCAGGCAGCTAATGAAGGTCCAGAACAGTC
CTCTGAAGTAAATGAATTGAACCAAATTCCTTCTCATAAAGCATTAACATTAACCCATGACAATGTTGTC
ACCGTGTCCCCTTATGCTCTCACACACGTTGCGGGGCCCTATAACCATTGGGTCATGGCCGGCCAGGCAA
AAAAGAAAAAGGAATTCGGCAGTGGAGAGGGCAGAGGAAGTCTGCTAACATGCGGTGACGTCGAGGAGAA
TCCTGGCCCAGTGAGCAAGGGCGAGGAGGATAACATGGCCATCATCAAGGAGTTCATGCGCTTCAAGGTG
CACATGGAGGGCTCCGTGAACGGCCACGAGTTCGAGATCGAGGGCGAGGGCGAGGGCCGCCCCTACGAGG
GCACCCAGACCGCCAAGCTGAAGGTGACCAAGGGTGGCCCCCTGCCCTTCGCCTGGGACATCCTGTCCCC
TCAGTTCATGTACGGCTCCAAGGCCTACGTGAAGCACCCCGCCGACATCCCCGACTACTTGAAGCTGTCC
TTCCCCGAGGGCTTCAAGTGGGAGCGCGTGATGAACTTCGAGGACGGCGGCGTGGTGACCGTGACCCAGG
ACTCCTCCCTGCAGGACGGCGAGTTCATCTACAAGGTGAAGCTGCGCGGCACCAACTTCCCCTCCGACGG
CCCCGTAATGCAGAAGAAAACCATGGGCTGGGAGGCCTCCTCCGAGCGGATGTACCCCGAGGACGGCGCC
CTGAAGGGCGAGATCAAGCAGAGGCTGAAGCTGAAGGACGGCGGCCACTACGACGCTGAGGTCAAGACCA
CCTACAAGGCCAAGAAGCCCGTGCAGCTGCCCGGCGCCTACAACGTCAACATCAAGTTGGACATCACCTC
CCACAACGAGGACTACACCATCGTGGAACAGTACGAACGCGCCGAGGGCCGCCACTCCACCGGCGGCATG
GACGAGCTGTACAAGTAAGAATTCTAACTAGAGCTCGCTGATCAGCCTCGACTGTGCCTTCTAGTTGCCA
GCCATCTGTTGTTTGCCCCTCCCCCGTGCCTTCCTTGACCCTGGAAGGTGCCACTCCCACTGTCCTTTCC
TAATAAAATGAGGAAATTGCATCGCATTGTCTGAGTAGGTGTCATTCTATTCTGGGGGGTGGGGTGGGGC
AGGACAGCAAGGGGGAGGATTGGGAAGAGAATAGCAGGCATGCTGGGGAGCGGCCGCAGGAACCCCTAGT
GATGGAGTTGGCCACTCCCTCTCTGCGCGCTCGCTCGCTCACTGAGGCCGGGCGACCAAAGGTCGCCCGA
CGCCCGGGCTTTGCCCGGGCGGCCTCAGTGAGCGAGCGAGCGCGCAGCTGCCTGCAGGGGCGCCTGATGC
GGTATTTTCTCCTTACGCATCTGTGCGGTATTTCACACCGCATA
[95 nt withheld, positions 8865-8959]
T
[46 nt withheld, positions 8961-9006]
C
[141 nt withheld, positions 9008-9148]
CCTTTGACGTTGGAGTCCACGTTCTTT
[37 nt withheld, positions 9176-9212]
ACTCTATCTCGGGCTATTCTTTTGATTTATAAGGGATTTTGCCGATTTCGGTCTATTGGTTAAAAAATGA
GCTGATTTAACAAAAATTTAACGCGAATTTTAACAAAATATTAACGTTTACAATTTTATGGTGCACTCTC
AGTACAATCTGCTCTGATGCCGCATAGTTAAGCCAGCCCCGACACCCGCCAACACCCGCTGACGCGCCCT
GACGGGCTTGTCTGCTCCCGGCATCCGCTTACAGACAAGCTGTGACCGTCTCCGGGAGCTGCATGTGTCA
GAGGTTTTCACCGTCATCACCGAAACGCGCGAGACGAAAGGGCCTCGTGATACGCCTATTTTTATAGGTT
AATGTCATGATAATAATGGTTTCTTAGACGTCAGGTGGCACTTTTCGGGGAAATGTGCGCGGAACCCCTA
TTTGTTTATTTTTCTAAATACATTCAAATATGTATCCGCTCATGAGACAATAACCCTGATAAATGCTTCA
ATAATATTGAAAAAGGAAGAGTATGAGTATTCAACATTTCCGTGTCGCCCTTATTCCCTTTTTTGCGGCA
TTTTGCCTTCCTGTTTTTGCTCACCCAGAAACGCTGGTGAAAGTAAAAGATGCTGAAGATCAGTTGGGTG
CACGAGTGGGTTACATCGAACTGGATCTCAACAGCGGTAAGATCCTTGAGAGTTTTCGCCCCGAAGAACG
TTTTCCAATGATGAGCACTTTTAAAGTTCTGCTATGTGGCGCGGTATTATCCCGTATTGACGCCGGGCAA
GAGCAACTCGGTCGCCGCATACACTATTCTCAGAATGACTTGGTTGAGTACTCACCAGTCACAGAAAAGC
ATCTTACGGATGGCATGACAGTAAGAGAATTATGCAGTGCTGCCATAACCATGAGTGATAACACTGCGGC
CAACTTACTTCTGACAACGATCGGAGGACCGAAGGAGCTAACCGCTTTTTTGCACAACATGGGGGATCAT
GTAACTCGCCTTGATCGTTGGGAACCGGAGCTGAATGAAGCCATACCAAACGACGAGCGTGACACCACGA
TGCCTGTAGCAATGGCAACAACGTTGCGCAAACTATTAACTGGCGAACTACTTACTCTAGCTTCCCGGCA
ACAATTAATAGACTGGATGGAGGCGGATAAAGTTGCAGGACCACTTCTGCGCTCGGCCCTTCCGGCTGGC
TGGTTTATTGCTGATAAATCTGGAGCCGGTGAGCGTGGAAGCCGCGGTATCATTGCAGCACTGGGGCCAG
ATGGTAAGCCCTCCCGTATCGTAGTTATCTACACGACGGGGAGTCAGGCAACTATGGATGAACGAAATAG
ACAGATCGCTGAGATAGGTGCCTCACTGATTAAGCATTGGTAACTGTCAGACCAAGTTTACTCATATATA
CTTTAGATTGATTTAAAACTTCATTTTTAATTTAAAAGGATCTAGGTGAAGATCCTTTTTGATAATCTCA
TGACCAAAATCCCTTAACGTGAGTTTTCGTTCCACTGAGCGTCAGACCCCGTAGAAAAGATCAAAGGATC
TTCTTGAGATCCTTTTTTTCTGCGCGTAATCTGCTGCTTGCAAACAAAAAAACCACCGCTACCAGCGGTG
GTTTGTTTGCCGGATCAAGAGCTACCAACTCTTTTTCCGAAGGTAACTGGCTTCAGCAGAGCGCAGATAC
CAAATACTGTTCTTCTAGTGTAGCCGTAGTTAGGCCACCACTTCAAGAACTCTGTAGCACCGCCTACATA
CCTCGCTCTGCTAATCCTGTTACCAGTGGCTGCTGCCAGTGGCGATAAGTCGTGTCTTACCGGGTTGGAC
TCAAGACGATAGTTACCGGATAAGGCGCAGCGGTCGGGCTGAACGGGGGGTTCGTGCACACAGCCCAGCT
TGGAGCGAACGACCTACACCGAACTGAGATACCTACAGCGTGAGCTATGAGAAAGCGCCACGCTTCCCGA
AGGGAGAAAGGCGGACAGGTATCCGGTAAGCGGCAGGGTCGGAACAGGAGAGCGCACGAGGGAGCTTCCA
GGGGGAAACGCCTGGTATCTTTATAGTCCTGTCGGGTTTCGCCACCTCTGACTTGAGCGTCGATTTTTGT
GATGCTCGTCAGGGGGGCGGAGCCTATGGAAAAACGCCAGCAACGCGGCCTTTTTACGGTTCCTGGCCTT
TTGCTGGCCTTTTGCTCACATGT
Features (pLannotate 1.2.2; 20 found; start..end, strand, type, name):
      1..241     +  promoter       U6 promoter: RNA polymerase III promoter for human U6 snRNA
    270..345     +  misc_RNA       gRNA scaffold: guide RNA scaffold for the Streptococcus pyogenes CRISPR/Cas9 system
    352..395     +  misc_RNA       gRNA scaffold (fragment): guide RNA scaffold for the Streptococcus pyogenes CRISPR/Cas9 system
    442..727     +  enhancer       CMV enhancer: human cytomegalovirus immediate early enhancer; contains an 18-bp deletion relative to the standard CMV enhancer
   1007..1234    +  intron         hybrid intron: hybrid between chicken β-actin (CBA) and minute virus of mice (MMV) introns (Gray et al., 2011)
   1255..1282    +  CDS            3xHA (fragment): three tandem HA epitope tags
   1315..5415    +  CDS            Cas9: Cas9 (Csn1) endonuclease from the Streptococcus pyogenes Type II CRISPR/Cas system generates RNA-guided double strand breaks in DNA
   5416..5449    +  CDS            nucleoplasmin NLS (fragment): bipartite nuclear localization signal from nucleoplasmin
   5461..7614    +  CDS            TET1 (fragment): TET1_HUMAN - Also known as CXXC6, KIAA1676, LCX. Experimental evidence at protein level: Swiss-Prot protein existence level 1. Dioxygenase that catalyzes the conversion of the modified genomic base 5-methylcytosine (5mC) into 5-hydroxymethylcytosine (5hmC) and plays a key role in active DNA demethylation. Also mediates subsequent conversion of 5hmC into 5-formylcytosine (5fC), and conversion of 5fC to 5-carboxylcytosine (5caC). Conversion of 5mC into 5hmC, 5fC and 5caC probably constitutes the first step in cytosine demethylation. Methylation at the C5 position of cytosine bases is an epigenet
   7617..7641    +  CDS            nucleoplasmin NLS (fragment): bipartite nuclear localization signal from nucleoplasmin
   7711..8417    +  CDS            mCherry (fragment): monomeric derivative of DsRed fluorescent protein (Shaner et al., 2004) mammalian codon-optimized
   8452..8563    +  polyA_signal   bGH poly(A) signal: bovine growth hormone polyadenylation signal
   8668..8808    +  repeat_region  AAV2 ITR: inverted terminal repeat of adeno-associated virus serotype 2 inverted
   8813..8864    -  misc_feature   bom (fragment): basis of mobility region from pBR322
   8883..9338    +  rep_origin     f1 ori (sequence partly withheld): f1 bacteriophage origin of replication; arrow indicates direction of (+) strand synthesis
   9339..9388    -  misc_feature   bom (fragment): basis of mobility region from pBR322
   9490..9525    -  CDS            rop (fragment): Rop protein, which maintains plasmids at low copy number; rop
   9620..9724    +  promoter       AmpR promoter: bla
   9725..10585   +  CDS            AmpR: β-lactamase; bla; confers resistance to ampicillin, carbenicillin, and related antibiotics
  10756..11344   +  rep_origin     ori: high-copy-number ColE1/pMB1/pBR322/pUC origin of replication
