[The description below was written by a language model from this plasmid's Addgene catalogue record and pLannotate feature annotations shown in this document.]
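Description:
pSpdCas9-huTET1CD-T2A-mCherry(PX458)-SghuTSDR-8 is a mammalian expression plasmid of about 11.4 kb built on the PX458 all-in-one CRISPR backbone and repurposed for targeted DNA demethylation rather than genome cutting. It is propagated in E. coli through a high-copy ColE1/pUC-type origin with ampicillin selection (AmpR with its bla promoter). It also carries an f1/M13 phage origin and a single AAV2 ITR inherited from the backbone; with only one ITR annotated, nothing in the record suggests it is meant for AAV packaging.

Two expression units sit in tandem. A human U6 RNA polymerase III promoter drives a single guide RNA, consisting of the "sgRNA8" spacer against the human TSDR (the Treg-specific demethylated region of FOXP3) joined to the S. pyogenes gRNA scaffold. Downstream, the CBh promoter (CMV enhancer, chicken β-actin promoter and hybrid intron) drives one open reading frame. This encodes an N-terminal HA tag and NLS, catalytically dead Cas9 (D10A, H840A), the human TET1 catalytic domain flanked by nucleoplasmin NLS fragments, and T2A-mCherry, ending in a bGH polyadenylation signal. The guide directs dCas9 to the TSDR without cleaving DNA. The tethered TET1 dioxygenase then oxidises 5-methylcytosine locally, initiating active demethylation. The T2A peptide releases mCherry as a separate protein, so transfected cells can be identified or sorted by red fluorescence.

The promoter field in the catalogue mentions EGFP, but the plasmid name, tag field and both feature tables indicate mCherry. The two sequence records agree apart from a one-nucleotide length difference and minor annotation differences. The construct is one of a guide series used to test whether TSDR demethylation induces FOXP3 expression in human cells.
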