Addgene plasmid #129036: pSpdCas9-huTET1CD-T2A-mCherry(PX458)-SghuTSDR-8
Purpose: targeted DNA demethylation_human_TSDR, expression of dCas9-huTET1CD-T2A-mCherry and sgRNA8 targeting human TSDR
Depositing lab: Julia K Polansky. Depositing organization: Charite Universitaetsmedizin Berlin. Publication: Targeted De-Methylation of the FOXP3-TSDR Is Sufficient to Induce Physiological FOXP3 Expression but Not a Functional Treg Phenotype. Kressler C, Gasparoni G, Nordstrom K, Hamo D, Salhab A, Dimitropoulos C, Tierling S, Reinke P, Volk HD, Walter J, Hamann A, Polansky JK. Front Immunol. 2021 Jan 7;11:609891. doi: 10.3389/fimmu.2020.609891. eCollection 2020. PubMed 33488615.
Backbone
  Vector backbone: PX458
  Backbone manufacturer: Feng Zhang (Addgene plasmid # 48138)
  Vector type: Mammalian Expression
Growth in bacteria
  Bacterial resistance: Ampicillin, 100 μg/mL
  Growth temperature: 37°C
  Growth strain: DH5alpha
  Copy number: Unknown
Gene/Insert
  Gene/Insert name: dCas9-huTET1CD, SgRNA8 (huTSDR) (alt name: dCas9-huTET1CD-T2A-mCherry)
  gRNA/shRNA sequence: GGGCTTCATCGACACCACGG
  Species: Synthetic
  Mutation: dCas9 (D10A;H840A)
  Promoter: CbH (for dCas9-huTET1CD-T2A-EGFP) U6 (for sgRNA)
  Tag / fusion protein: HA-Tag, NLS (N terminal on insert); T2A-mCherry (C terminal on backbone)
  Cloning method: Restriction Enzyme; 5′ cloning site Unknown (unknown if destroyed); 3′ cloning site Unknown (unknown if destroyed)
  Sequencing primers: 5′ SgRNA-cloning-site: hU6-F (GAGGGCCTATTTCCCATGATT)
Resource information
  A portion of this plasmid was derived from a plasmid made by: mCherry (BbsI removed) from Nicola Patron (Addgene plasmid # 50316); HA tag-NLS-dCas9 from Rudolf Jaenisch (Addgene plasmid # 48223); huTET1CD from Keith Joung (Addgene plasmid # 49236)
Terms and licenses: Academic/Nonprofit Terms; Industry Terms: Not Available to Industry
How to cite: pSpdCas9-huTET1CD-T2A-mCherry(PX458)-SghuTSDR-8 was a gift from Julia K Polansky (Addgene plasmid # 129036 ; http://n2t.net/addgene:129036 ; RRID:Addgene_129036)
